>Addgene plasmid #176554 | pM-mWasabi | addgene full sequence | sequence record 350308 | Addgene NGS Result
GTGATGACGGTGAAAACCTCTGACACATGCAGCTCCCGGAGACGGTCACAGCTTGTCTGTAAGCGGATGC
CGGGAGCAGACAAGCCCGTCAGGGCGCGTCAGCGGGTGTTGGCGGGTGTCGGGGCTGGCTTAACTATGCG
GCATCAGAGCAGATTGTACTGAGAGTGCACCATATGTCATTATCAATACTGCCATTTCAAAGAATACGTA
AATAATTAATAGTAGTGATTTTCCTAACTTTATTTAGTCAAAAAATTAGCCTTTTAATTCTGCTGTAACC
CGTACATGCCCAAAATAGGGGGCGGGTTACACAGAATATATAACATCGTAGGTGTCTGGGTGAACAGTTT
ATTCCTGGCATCCACTAAATATAATGGAGCCCGCTTTTTAAGCTGGCATCCAGAAAAAAAAAGAATCCCA
GCACCAAAATATTGTTTTCTTCACCAACCATCAGTTCATAGGTCCATTCTCTTAGCGCAACTACAGAGAA
CAGGGGCACAAACAGGCAAAAAACGGGCACAACCTCAATGGAGTGATGCAACCTGCCTGGAGTAAATGAT
GACACAAGGCAATTGACCCACGCATGTATCTATCTCATTTTCTTACACCTTCTATTACCTTCTGCTCTCT
CTGATTTGGAAAAAGCTGAAAAAAAAGGTTGAAACCAGTTCCCTGAAATTATTCCCCTACTTGACTAATA
AGTATATAAAGACGGTAGGTATTGATTGTAATTCTGTAAATCTATTTCTTAAACTTCTTAAATTCTACTT
TTATAGTTAGTCTTTTTTTTAGTTTTAAAACACCAAGAACTTAGTTTCGAATAAACACACATAAACAAAC
AAAGTCGACGGATCGGTGACGGTGCTGGTTTAATTAACATGGTAAGTAAAGGTGAAGAGACAACTATGGG
GGTAATCAAACCAGACATGAAGATCAAACTGAAAATGGAAGGTAACGTTAATGGCCACGCGTTTGTTATT
GAAGGTGAAGGAGAGGGGAAACCTTACGACGGAACCAACACTATCAATTTGGAGGTTAAGGAAGGTGCAC
CATTACCATTCAGCTATGACATCTTAACAACTGCATTTTCATACGGCAACAGAGCTTTTACCAAGTACCC
TGACGATATACCAAATTACTTCAAACAATCCTTTCCTGAAGGTTATTCATGGGAGAGAACAATGACGTTT
GAAGATAAGGGCATTGTCAAGGTCAAATCTGACATTTCTATGGAAGAGGATTCATTCATCTACGAGATTC
ACCTCAAGGGCGAAAACTTCCCACCAAATGGTCCAGTGATGCAAAAGGAAACTACTGGATGGGATGCTTC
TACAGAAAGGATGTACGTGAGAGATGGAGTCTTAAAAGGTGATGTTAAAATGAAGTTGCTACTTGAAGGT
GGTGGCCATCATAGAGTTGATTTCAAAACAATCTACAGAGCCAAAAAGGCTGTAAAACTTCCTGATTATC
ATTTTGTGGATCATCGTATAGAAATTCTAAACCACGACAAAGATTACAATAAGGTCACTGTTTATGAAAT
AGCAGTTGCCAGAAATTCTACAGATGGAATGGATGAATTGTACAAATAAGGCGCGCCACTTCTAAATAAG
CGAATTTCTTATGATTTATGATTTTTATTATTAAATAAGTTATAAAAAAAATAAGTGTATACAAATTTTA
AAGTGACTCTTAGGTTTTAAAACGAAAATTCTTATTCTTGAGTAACTCTTTCCTGTAGGTCAGGTTGCTT
TCTCAGGTATAGTATGAGGTCGCTCTTATTGACCACACCTCTACCGGCAGATCCGCTAGGGATAACAGGG
TAATATAGATCTGTTTAGCTTGCCTCGTCCCCGCCGGGTCACCGATCGCTTGCCTGTAACTTACACGCGC
CTCGTATCTTTTAATGATGGAATAATTTGGGAATTTACTCTGTATTTATTTATTTTTATGTTTTGTATTT
GGATTTTAGAAAGTAAATAAAGAAGGTAGAAGAGTTACGGAATGAAGAAAAAAAAATAAACAAAGGTTTA
AAAAATTTCAACAAAAAGCGTACTTTACATATATATTTATTAGACAAGAAAAGCAGATTAAATAGATATA
CATTCGATTAACGATAAGTAAAATGTAAAATCACAGGATTTTCGTGTGTGGTCTTCTACACAGACAAGAT
GAAACAATTCGGCATTAATACCTGAGAGCAGGAAGAGCAAGATAAAAGGTAGTATTTGTTGGCGATCCCC
CTAGAGTCTTTTACATCTTCGGAAAACAAAAACTATTTTTTCTTTAATTTCTTTTTTTACTTTCTATTTT
TAATTTATATATTTATATTAAAAAATTTAAATTATAATTATTTTTATAGCACGTGATGAAAAGGACCCTA
AGAAACCATTATTATCATGACATTAACCTATAAAAATAGGCGTATCACGAGGCCCTTTCGTCTCGCGCGT
TTCGGTGATGACGGTGAAAACCTCTGACACATGCAGCTCCCGGAGACGGTCACAGCTTGTCTGTAAGCGG
ATGCCGGGAGCAGACAAGCCCGTCAGGGCGCGTCAGCGGGTGTTGGCGGTCGAGCTTGTGAGAGAAAGTA
GGTTTATACATAATTTTACAACTCATTACGCACACTCATGGTTTTTGGCCAGCGAAAACAGTTTCAAAAG
ATTGCTGGAAGTCTGCAATAATGTCATCAATAAATTCGATACCAACAGAGACACGAATTAAGTCCTTGGT
AACACCAGATGCCAACTTTTCTTTGTCATTTAATTGTTTGTGGGTAGTGAAGTATGGAGCAATGACTAAG
GTCTTGGCATCACCAACATTGGCCAAGTTAGAGGCAAGCTTTAAATTGTCAACAACTTGAGCACCAGAAA
GTTTGAATGGGTCAGTTTCCTTGTCGGCATTTGGTAAGTCTTTTACACCGAAAGATAAGACACCACCGAA
ACCGTTAGATAGATACTTCTTAGCATTTTCATGATGAGAATGAGATGCTAAACCAGGGTATGAAACCCAA
GATACGTATGGGGATTGTTCTAACCATTTGGCTAACTTCGATGCATTTTCACCGTGTCTTTCAGCTCTCA
AAGATAATGTTTCAACACCTTGTAGTAGCAAGAAAGAGGCAAATGGGTTCATCAATGGACCCAAATCTCT
TAATAGTTCAGTTCTAACATGAACGATGTATGCCAAGTTACCGTAGGCTTCATTGTAGATAGTACCGTGA
TATCCTTCGGCAGGTTGAGAGAATTGAGGGAACTTTTCTGGGTAGTCCTTCCATGGGAACTTACCAGAGT
CAACAATAATACCACCGATAGTAGTACCATGACCACCAATCCATTTGGTAGCAGAATGTGTTACAATATC
AGCACCGTATTTAATTGGCTGACAGAAGTAACCACCGGCACCAAATGTGTTGTCAACGACAACTGGAATA
CCGTGTTTGTGAGCAATTGCAACAATTTTTTCAAAATCCGGAACATTGTACTTTGGATTACCAATGGTTT
CCAAATAAACAGCCTTGGTTCTTTCATCAAAGACCTTTTCGAATTCTTCTGGATTGTCACCTTCAACAAA
TCTAGCCTCGATACCAAATCTTTTGAACGAGATTTTGAACTGGTTATAAGTACCACCGTATAAGTAAGAA
GTGGAAACGATGTTGTCACCAGTGTGTGCCAAACCTTGGATGGCAAGGGTTTGAGCGGCTTGACCGGAGG
AAACAGCCAAAGCAGCAGCACCACCTTCTAAAGCAGCAATTCTTTCTTCCAAAACATTACTGGTTGGGTT
TTGGAAACGGGAATAGACGTAACCTGGAACTTCTAGACCAAACAATTGCGAACCATGCTTAGAGTTTCCG
AAAACATAAGAAGTGGTGGCGTAAATTGGTACAGCTCTGGATCTGTGAGCATTGTCACCAGGGTTCTCTT
GGCCGGCGTGTAGTTGAACAGTATCGAAATGAGATGGCATTGTATGGATGGGGGTAATAGAATTGTATCT
ATGTATCTGACGACCCTGTATTACACGAAGGAAATAGTAGATGAAAAGACAAGAGAGCAAGAAAAAGGAA
AAACTTCCTTTCCAACAGACGCTTTACTTAACCTTATATATATCTTATTTTTTTCATCGAGCGTGTTCAA
TTGGACAAGGTGCCCTGATGAATCCCCTAATGATTTTGGTAAAAATCATTAAGTTAAGGTGGATACACAT
CTTGTCATATGATCAAATGGTTTCGCGAAAAATCAATAATCAGACAACAAGATGTGCGAACTCGATATTT
TACACGACTCTCTTTACCAATTCTGCCCCGAATTACACTTAAAACGACTCAACAGCTTAACGTTGGCTTG
CCACGCATTACTTGACTGTAAAACTCTCACTCTTACCGAACTTGGCCGTAACCTGCCAACCAAAGCGAGA
ACAAAACATAACATCAAACGAATCGACCGATTGTTAGGTAATCGTCACCTCCACAAAGAGCGACTCGCTG
TATACCGTTGGCATGCTAGCTTTATCTGTTCGGGCAATACGATGCCCATTGTACTTGTTGACTGGTCTGA
TATTCGTGAGCAAAAACGACTTATGGTATTGCGAGCTTCAGTCGCACTACACGGTCGTTCTGTTACTCTT
TATGAGAAAGCGTTCCCGCTTTCAGAGCAATGTTCAAAGAAAGCTCATGACCAATTTCTAGCCGACCTTG
CGAGCATTCTACCGAGTAACACCACACCGCTCATTGTCAGTGATGCTGGCTTTAAAGTGCCATGGTATAA
ATCCGTTGAGAAGCTGGGTTGGTACTGGTTAAGTCGAGTAAGAGGAAAAGTACAATATGCAGACCTAGGA
GCGGAAAACTGGAAACCTATCAGCAACTTACATGATATGTCATCTAGTCACTCAAAGACTTTAGGCTATA
AGAGGCTGACTAAAAGCAATCCAATCTCATGCCAAATTCTATTGTATAAATCTCGCTCTAAAGGCCGAAA
AAATCAGCGCTCGACACGGACTCATTGTCACCACCCGTCACCTAAAATCTACTCAGCGTCGGCAAAGGAG
CCATGGGTTCTAGCAACTAACTTACCTGTTGAAATTCGAACACCCAAACAACTTGTTAATATCTATTCGA
AGCGAATGCAGATTGAAGAAACCTTCCGAGACTTGAAAAGTCCTGCCTACGGACTAGGCCTACGCCATAG
CCGAACGAGCAGCTCAGAGCGTTTTGATATCATGCTGCTAATCGCCCTGATGCTTCAACTAACATGTTGG
CTTGCGGGCGTTCATGCTCAGAAACAAGGTTGGGACAAGCACTTCCAGGCTAACACAGTCAGAAATCGAA
ACGTACTCTCAACAGTTCGCTTAGGCATGGAAGTTTTGCGGCATTCTGGCTACACAATAACAAGGGAAGA
CTTACTCGTGGCTGCAACCCTACTAGCTCAAAATTTATTCACACATGGTTACGCTTTGGGGAAATTATGA
GGGGATCTCTCAGCAAGGTGCCACCTTTTCGACACTTCGGTTATTATGTTACACAGTTTTCATGAGGATG
GCGGAGCTCGAATTCATCGATGATATCAGATCCACTAGTGGCCTATGCGGCCGCGGATCTGCCGGTCTCC
CTATAGTGAGTCGTATTAATTTCGATAAGCCAGGTTAACCTGCATTAATGAATCGGCCAACGCGCGGGGA
GAGGCGGTTTGCGTATTGGGCGCTCTTCCGCTTCCTCGCTCACTGACTCGCTGCGCTCGGTCGTTCGGCT
GCGGCGAGCGGTATCAGCTCACTCAAAGGCGGTAATACGGTTATCCACAGAATCAGGGGATAACGCAGGA
AAGAACATGTGAGCAAAAGGCCAGCAAAAGGCCAGGAACCGTAAAAAGGCCGCGTTGCTGGCGTTTTTCC
ATAGGCTCCGCCCCCCTGACGAGCATCACAAAAATCGACGCTCAAGTCAGAGGTGGCGAAACCCGACAGG
ACTATAAAGATACCAGGCGTTTCCCCCTGGAAGCTCCCTCGTGCGCTCTCCTGTTCCGACCCTGCCGCTT
ACCGGATACCTGTCCGCCTTTCTCCCTTCGGGAAGCGTGGCGCTTTCTCATAGCTCACGCTGTAGGTATC
TCAGTTCGGTGTAGGTCGTTCGCTCCAAGCTGGGCTGTGTGCACGAACCCCCCGTTCAGCCCGACCGCTG
CGCCTTATCCGGTAACTATCGTCTTGAGTCCAACCCGGTAAGACACGACTTATCGCCACTGGCAGCAGCC
ACTGGTAACAGGATTAGCAGAGCGAGGTATGTAGGCGGTGCTACAGAGTTCTTGAAGTGGTGGCCTAACT
ACGGCTACACTAGAAGAACAGTATTTGGTATCTGCGCTCTGCTGAAGCCAGTTACCTTCGGAAAAAGAGT
TGGTAGCTCTTGATCCGGCAAACAAACCACCGCTGGTAGCGGTGGTTTTTTTGTTTGCAAGCAGCAGATT
ACGCGCAGAAAAAAAGGATCTCAAGAAGATCCTTTGATCTTTTCTACGGGGTCTGACGCTCAGTGGAACG
AAAACTCACGTTAAGGGATTTTGGTCATGAGATTATCAAAAAGGATCTTCACCTAGATCCTTTTAAATTA
AAAATGAAGTTTTAAATCAATCTAAAGTATATATGAGTAAACTTGGTCTGACAGTTACCAATGCTTAATC
AGTGAGGCACCTATCTCAGCGATCTGTCTATTTCGTTCATCCATAGTTGCCTGACTCCCCGTCGTGTAGA
TAACTACGATACGGGAGGGCTTACCATCTGGCCCCAGTGCTGCAATGATACCGCGAGACCCACGCTCACC
GGCTCCAGATTTATCAGCAATAAACCAGCCAGCCGGAAGGGCCGAGCGCAGAAGTGGTCCTGCAACTTTA
TCCGCCTCCATCCAGTCTATTAATTGTTGCCGGGAAGCTAGAGTAAGTAGTTCGCCAGTTAATAGTTTGC
GCAACGTTGTTGCCATTGCTACAGGCATCGTGGTGTCACGCTCGTCGTTTGGTATGGCTTCATTCAGCTC
CGGTTCCCAACGATCAAGGCGAGTTACATGATCCCCCATGTTGTGCAAAAAAGCGGTTAGCTCCTTCGGT
CCTCCGATCGTTGTCAGAAGTAAGTTGGCCGCAGTGTTATCACTCATGGTTATGGCAGCACTGCATAATT
CTCTTACTGTCATGCCATCCGTAAGATGCTTTTCTGTGACTGGTGAGTACTCAACCAAGTCATTCTGAGA
ATAGTGTATGCGGCGACCGAGTTGCTCTTGCCCGGCGTCAATACGGGATAATACCGCGCCACATAGCAGA
ACTTTAAAAGTGCTCATCATTGGAAAACGTTCTTCGGGGCGAAAACTCTCAAGGATCTTACCGCTGTTGA
GATCCAGTTCGATGTAACCCACTCGTGCACCCAACTGATCTTCAGCATCTTTTACTTTCACCAGCGTTTC
TGGGTGAGCAAAAACAGGAAGGCAAAATGCCGCAAAAAAGGGAATAAGGGCGACACGGAAATGTTGAATA
CTCATACTCTTCCTTTTTCAATATTATTGAAGCATTTATCAGGGTTATTGTCTCATGAGCGGATACATAT
TTGAATGTATTTAGAAAAATAAACAAATAGGGGTTCCGCGCACATTTCCCCGAAAAGTGCCACCTGACGT
CTAAGAAACCATTATTATCATGACATTAACCTATAAAAATAGGCGTATCACGAGGCCCTTTCGTCTCGCG
CGTTTCG
Features (pLannotate 1.2.2; 16 found; start..end, strand, type, name):
    125..176     +  misc_feature   bom (fragment): basis of mobility region from pBR322
    177..843     +  promoter       GAP promoter: S. cerevisiae TDH3; promoter for glyceraldehyde-3-phosphate dehydrogenase
    879..1586    +  CDS            mWasabi: mWasabi is a basic (constitutively fluorescent) green fluorescent protein published in 2008, derived from Clavularia sp.. It has high acid sensitivity.
   1610..1797    +  terminator     ADH1 terminator: S. cerevisiae ADH1; transcription terminator for the S. cerevisiae alcohol dehydrogenase 1 (ADH1) gene
   1864..2367    -  misc_feature   CEN/ARS: S. cerevisiae CEN6 centromere fused to an autonomously replicating sequence
   2442..2477    +  CDS            rop (fragment): Rop protein, which maintains plasmids at low copy number; rop
   2626..3960    -  CDS            MET17: O-acetylserine and O-acetylhomoserine sulfhydrylase, required for sulfur amino acid synthesis; S. cerevisiae MET17 MET15; MET25
   3961..4144    -  promoter       MET17 promoter (fragment): S. cerevisiae MET17; expression is repressed by methionine; MET15; MET25
   4189..4258    -  ncRNA          RNA-OUT: Accession: RF00240 - RNA-OUT
   5474..5533    -  promoter       MET17 promoter (fragment): S. cerevisiae MET17; expression is repressed by methionine; MET15; MET25
   5600..5618    -  promoter       T7 promoter: promoter for bacteriophage T7 RNA polymerase
   5640..5693    -  CDS            lacI (fragment): lac repressor; lacI; The lac repressor binds to the lac operator to inhibit transcription in E. coli. This inhibition can be relieved by adding lactose or isopropyl-β-D-thiogalactopyranoside (IPTG).
   5876..6464    -  rep_origin     ori: high-copy-number ColE1/pMB1/pBR322/pUC origin of replication
   6635..7495    -  CDS            AmpR: β-lactamase; bla; confers resistance to ampicillin, carbenicillin, and related antibiotics
   7496..7600    -  promoter       AmpR promoter: bla
   7695..23      +  CDS            rop (fragment) (across the origin): Rop protein, which maintains plasmids at low copy number; rop
