[The description below was written by a language model from this plasmid's Addgene catalogue record and pLannotate feature annotations shown in this document.]
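Description:
pM-mWasabi is a yeast expression shuttle plasmid of about 7.7 kb built on the pM backbone, designed so that Saccharomyces cerevisiae cells carrying it can be selected by methionine prototrophy while expressing a green fluorescent marker. In E. coli it is maintained as a high-copy plasmid through a ColE1/pUC-type origin and selected with ampicillin via the β-lactamase gene and its native promoter. In yeast, a CEN6/ARS element provides centromeric, low-copy and mitotically stable replication. The MET17 (MET15/MET25) gene, which encodes O-acetylhomoserine/O-acetylserine sulfhydrylase, complements met17/met15-deficient strains and allows growth in the absence of methionine.

The payload is a roughly 710 bp synthetic mWasabi coding sequence, a constitutively bright green fluorescent protein derived from a Clavularia protein. It was cloned between retained PacI and AscI sites, so the insert should be exchangeable. Expression is driven by a strong constitutive glyceraldehyde-3-phosphate dehydrogenase (GAP) promoter and terminated by the ADH1 terminator. The catalogue entry names this promoter TDH1(GAP), whereas the automated annotation assigns it to TDH3.

The depositor notes E38G and L304S substitutions in MET17 and an IS4 insertion in the backbone, neither of which is known to impair function. The feature table is consistent with an insertion, since the MET17 promoter appears as two fragments separated by more than a kilobase that includes an RNA-OUT annotation. Short fragments of bom, rop, lacI and a T7 promoter are backbone remnants. The plasmid is suited to fluorescently labelling yeast cells while restoring methionine prototrophy.
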