Addgene plasmid #176554: pM-mWasabi
Purpose: Expression of mWasabi for auxotrophic selection in the absence of methionine
Depositing lab: Markus Ralser. Depositing organization: Francis Crick Institute.
Backbone
  Vector backbone: pM
  Vector type: Yeast Expression
Growth in bacteria
  Bacterial resistance: Ampicillin, 100 μg/mL
  Growth temperature: 37°C
  Growth strain: DH5alpha
  Copy number: High Copy
Gene/Insert
  Gene/Insert name: mWasabi
  Species: Synthetic
  Insert size (bp): 710
  Promoter: TDH1(GAP)
  Cloning method: Restriction Enzyme; 5′ cloning site PacI (not destroyed); 3′ cloning site AscI (not destroyed)
Terms and licenses: Academic/Nonprofit Terms; Industry Terms: Not Available to Industry
Depositor comments: Please note: Plasmid contains E38G and L304S mutations in MET17 and an IS4 insertion in the backbone. These differences are not known to affect plasmid function.
How to cite: pM-mWasabi was a gift from Markus Ralser (Addgene plasmid # 176554 ; http://n2t.net/addgene:176554 ; RRID:Addgene_176554)
